Addgene plasmid #12623: pRK5F Smad2
Depositing lab: Rik Derynck. Depositing organization: University of California, San Francisco (UCSF). Publication: Smad3 and Smad4 cooperate with c-Jun/c-Fos to mediate TGF-beta-induced transcription. Zhang Y, Feng XH, Derynck R. Nature. 1998 Aug 27. 394(6696):909-13. 10.1038/29814 PubMed 9732876.
Backbone
  Vector backbone: pRK5
  Backbone size w/o insert (bp): 4700
  Vector type: Mammalian Expression
Growth in bacteria
  Bacterial resistance: Ampicillin, 100 μg/mL
  Growth temperature: 37°C
  Growth strain: DH5alpha
  Copy number: High Copy
Gene/Insert
  Gene/Insert name: Smad2 (alt name: MADR2)
  Species: H. sapiens (human)
  Insert size (bp): 1400
  Entrez Gene: SMAD2 (a.k.a. CHTD8, JV18, JV18-1, LDS6, MADH2, MADR2, hMAD-2, hSMAD2)
  Tag / fusion protein: Flag (N terminal on insert)
  Cloning method: Restriction Enzyme; 5′ cloning site ClaI (not destroyed); 3′ cloning site XbaI (not destroyed)
  Sequencing primers: 5′ SP6
Resource information
  A portion of this plasmid was derived from a plasmid made by: Insert from pCMV5F-MADR2 (J. Wrana and L. Attisano)
Terms and licenses: Academic/Nonprofit Terms; Industry Terms: Not Available to Industry
Depositor comments: See author's map for details.
How to cite: pRK5F Smad2 was a gift from Rik Derynck (Addgene plasmid # 12623 ; http://n2t.net/addgene:12623 ; RRID:Addgene_12623)
