[The description below was written by a language model from this plasmid's Addgene catalogue record and pLannotate feature annotations shown in this document.]
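Description:
pRK5F Smad2 is a mammalian expression plasmid built on the pRK5 backbone (about 4.7 kb) carrying a roughly 1.4 kb human SMAD2 (MADR2) cDNA. The sequenced record is about 6.1 kb. It is maintained in E. coli as a high-copy plasmid through a ColE1/pUC-type origin and selected with ampicillin via the β-lactamase gene. An M13 phage origin is also annotated, which in principle permits single-stranded DNA production. Short fragments of lacZα, lacI, rop and bom, along with the lac promoter/operator region, appear to be remnants of the cloning vectors from which the backbone was assembled rather than functional parts.

The expression cassette consists of the human cytomegalovirus immediate early enhancer and promoter, a fragment of the CMV intron, and an SP6 promoter that also serves as the 5′ sequencing primer site. These are followed by an N-terminal FLAG epitope fused to the SMAD2 coding sequence, which was cloned between ClaI and XbaI sites, and by an SV40 polyadenylation signal. A short match to an immunoglobulin heavy chain signal sequence is annotated just upstream of the FLAG tag, but the record does not say whether it has any function. An SV40 enhancer/early promoter region lies downstream of the poly(A) signal. The insert was derived from an earlier FLAG-tagged MADR2 expression plasmid.

SMAD2 is a receptor-regulated SMAD that transduces TGF-β and activin signals and partners with SMAD4 to activate transcription. The plasmid allows transient overexpression of epitope-tagged SMAD2 in mammalian cells, with detection or immunoprecipitation through FLAG. This fits the associated work on how SMAD proteins contribute to TGF-β-induced transcription.
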