Features (pLannotate 1.2.2; 22 found; start..end, strand, type, name):
      1..380     +  enhancer       CMV enhancer: human cytomegalovirus immediate early enhancer
    381..584     +  promoter       CMV promoter: human cytomegalovirus (CMV) immediate early promoter
    720..763     +  intron         CMV intron (fragment): modified intron A from human cytomegalovirus
    815..833     +  promoter       SP6 promoter: promoter for bacteriophage SP6 RNA polymerase
    837..874     +  CDS            IgH signal sequence (fragment): signal sequence from the mouse immunoglobulin heavy chain variable region
    914..934     +  CDS            FLAG (fragment): FLAG® epitope tag, followed by an enterokinase cleavage site
    944..2341    +  CDS            SMAD2: SMAD2_HUMAN - Also known as MADH2, MADR2. Experimental evidence at protein level: Swiss-Prot protein existence level 1. Receptor-regulated SMAD (R-SMAD) that is an intracellular signal transducer and transcriptional modulator activated by TGF-beta (transforming growth factor) and activin type 1 receptor kinases. Binds the TRE element in the promoter region of many genes that are regulated by TGF-beta and, on formation of the SMAD2/SMAD4 complex, activates transcription. May act as a tumor suppressor in colorectal carcinoma. Positively regulates PDPK1 kinase activity by stimulating its dissocia
   2345..2362    +  misc_feature   MCS (fragment): pUC18/19 multiple cloning site
   2383..2517    +  polyA_signal   SV40 poly(A) signal: SV40 polyadenylation signal
   2586..2943    +  promoter       SV40 promoter: SV40 enhancer and early promoter
   2962..3116    +  CDS            lacZα (fragment): LacZα fragment of β-galactosidase; lacZ fragment
   3122..3173    -  misc_feature   bom (fragment): basis of mobility region from pBR322
   3192..3572    +  rep_origin     M13 ori (sequence partly withheld): M13 bacteriophage origin of replication; arrow indicates direction of (+) strand synthesis
   3648..3697    -  misc_feature   bom (fragment): basis of mobility region from pBR322
   3799..3834    -  CDS            rop (fragment): Rop protein, which maintains plasmids at low copy number; rop
   3929..4033    +  promoter       AmpR promoter: bla
   4034..4894    +  CDS            AmpR: β-lactamase; bla; confers resistance to ampicillin, carbenicillin, and related antibiotics
   5065..5653    +  rep_origin     ori: high-copy-number ColE1/pMB1/pBR322/pUC origin of replication
   5836..5928    +  CDS            lacI (fragment): lac repressor; lacI; The lac repressor binds to the lac operator to inhibit transcription in E. coli. This inhibition can be relieved by adding lactose or isopropyl-β-D-thiogalactopyranoside (IPTG).
   5941..5962    +  protein_bind   CAP binding site: CAP binding activates transcription in the presence of cAMP. E. coli catabolite activator protein
   5977..6007    +  promoter       lac promoter: promoter for the E. coli lac operon
   6015..6031    +  protein_bind   lac operator: The lac repressor binds to the lac operator to inhibit transcription in E. coli. This inhibition can be relieved by adding lactose or isopropyl-β-D-thiogalactopyranoside (IPTG). lac repressor encoded by lacI
>Addgene plasmid #12623 | pRK5F Smad2 | addgene full sequence | sequence record 265933 | Addgene NGS Result
GACATTGATTATTGACTAGTTATTAATAGTAATCAATTACGGGGTCATTAGTTCATAGCCCATATATGGA
GTTCCGCGTTACATAACTTACGGTAAATGGCCCGCCTGGCTGACCGCCCAACGACCCCCGCCCATTGACG
TCAATAATGACGTATGTTCCCATAGTAACGCCAATAGGGACTTTCCATTGACGTCAATGGGTGGAGTATT
TACGGTAAACTGCCCACTTGGCAGTACATCAAGTGTATCATATGCCAAGTACGCCCCCTATTGACGTCAA
TGACGGTAAATGGCCCGCCTGGCATTATGCCCAGTACATGACCTTATGGGACTTTCCTACTTGGCAGTAC
ATCTACGTATTAGTCATCGCTATTACCATGGTGATGCGGTTTTGGCAGTACATCAATGGGCGTGGATAGC
GGTTTGACTCACGGGGATTTCCAAGTCTCCACCCCATTGACGTCAATGGGAGTTTGTTTTGGCACCAAAA
TCAACGGGACTTTCCAAAATGTCGTAACAACTCCGCCCCATTGACGCAAATGGGCGGTAGGCGTGTACGG
TGGGAGGTCTATATAAGCAGAGCTCGTTTAGTGAACCGTCAGATCGCCTGGAGACGCCATCCACGCTGTT
TTGACCTCCATAGAAGACACCGGGACCGATCCAGCCTCCGCGGCCGGGAACGGTGCATTGGAACGCGGAT
TCCCCGTGCCAAGAGTGACGTAAGTACCGCCTATAGAGTCTATAGGCCCACCCCCTTGGCTTCGTTAGAA
CGCGGCTACAATTAATACATAACCTTATGTATCATACACATACGATTTAGGTGACACTATAGAATAACAT
CCACTTTGCCTTTCTCTCCACAGGTGTCCACTCCCAGGTCCAACTGCACCTCGGTTCTATCGATACCATG
GACTACAAGGACGACGATGACAAGGGTCGACAATCGTCCATCTTGCCATTCACGCCGCCAGTTGTGAAGA
GACTGCTGGGATGGAAGAAGTCAGCTGGTGGGTCTGGAGGAGCAGGCGGAGGAGAGCAGAATGGGCAGGA
AGAAAAGTGGTGTGAGAAAGCAGTGAAAAGTCTGGTGAAGAAGCTAAAGAAAACAGGACGATTAGATGAG
CTTGAGAAAGCCATCACCACTCAAAACTGTAATACTAAATGTGTTACCATACCAAGCACTTGCTCTGAAA
TTTGGGGACTGAGTACACCAAATACGATAGATCAGTGGGATACAACAGGCCTTTACAGCTTCTCTGAACA
AACCAGGTCTCTTGATGGTCGTCTCCAGGTATCCCATCGAAAAGGATTGCCACATGTTATATATTGCCGA
TTATGGCGCTGGCCTGATCTTCACAGTCATCATGAACTCAAGGCAATTGAAAACTGCGAATATGCTTTTA
ATCTTAAAAAGGATGAAGTATGTGTAAACCCTTACCACTATCAGAGAGTTGAGACACCAGTTTTGCCTCC
AGTATTAGTGCCCCGACACACCGAGATCCTAACAGAACTTCCGCCTCTGGATGACTATACTCACTCCATT
CCAGAAAACACTAACTTCCCAGCAGGAATTGAGCCACAGAGTAATTATATTCCAGAAACGCCACCTCCTG
GATATATCAGTGAAGATGGAGAAACAAGTGACCAACAGTTGAATCAAAGTATGGACACAGGCTCTCCAGC
AGAACTATCTCCTACTACTCTTTCCCCTGTTAATCATAGCTTGGATTTACAGCCAGTTACTTACTCAGAA
CCTGCATTTTGGTGTTCGATAGCATATTATGAATTAAATCAGAGGGTTGGAGAAACCTTCCATGCATCAC
AGCCCTCACTCACTGTAGATGGCTTTACAGACCCATCAAATTCAGAGAGGTTCTGCTTAGGTTTACTCTC
CAATGTTAACCGAAATGCCACGGTAGAAATGACAAGAAGGCATATAGGAAGAGGAGTGCGCTTATACTAC
ATAGGTGGGGAAGTTTTTGCTGAGTGCCTAAGTGATAGTGCAATCTTTGTGCAGAGCCCCAATTGTAATC
AGAGATATGGCTGGCACCCTGCAACAGTGTGTAAAATTCCACCAGGCTGTAATCTGAAGATCTTCAACAA
CCAGGAATTTGCTGCTCTTCTGGCTCAGTCTGTTAATCAGGGTTTTGAAGCCGTCTATCAGCTAACTAGA
ATGTGCACCATAAGAATGAGTTTTGTGAAAGGGTGGGGAGCAGAATACCGAAGGCAGACGGTAACAAGTA
CTCCTTGCTGGATTGAACTTCATCTGAATGGACCTCTACAGTGGTTGGACAAAGTATTAACTCAGATGGG
ATCCCCTTCAGTGCGTTGCTCAAGCATGTCATAATCTAGAGTCGACCTGCAGAAGCTTGGCCGCCATGGC
CCAACTTGTTTATTGCAGCTTATAATGGTTACAAATAAAGCAATAGCATCACAAATTTCACAAATAAAGC
ATTTTTTTCACTGCATTCTAGTTGTGGTTTGTCCAAACTCATCAATGTATCTTATCATGTCTGGATCGGG
AATTAATTCGGCGCAGCACCATGGCCTGAAATAACCTCTGAAAGAGGAACTTGGTTAGGTACCTTCTGAG
GCGGAAAGAACCAGCTGTGGAATGTGTGTCAGTTAGGGTGTGGAAAGTCCCCAGGCTCCCCAGCAGGCAG
AAGTATGCAAAGCATGCATCTCAATTAGTCAGCAACCAGGTGTGGAAAGTCCCCAGGCTCCCCAGCAGGC
AGAAGTATGCAAAGCATGCATCTCAATTAGTCAGCAACCATAGTCCCGCCCCTAACTCCGCCCATCCCGC
CCCTAACTCCGCCCAGTTCCGCCCATTCTCCGCCCCATGGCTGACTAATTTTTTTTATTTATGCAGAGGC
CGAGGCCGCCTCGGCCTCTGAGCTATTCCAGAAGTAGTGAGGAGGCTTTTTTGGAGGCCTAGGCTTTTGC
AAAAAGCTGTTAACAGCTTGGCACTGGCCGTCGTTTTACAACGTCGTGACTGGGAAAACCCTGGCGTTAC
CCAACTTAATCGCCTTGCAGCACATCCCCCTTTCGCCAGCTGGCGTAATAGCGAAGAGGCCCGCACCGAT
CGCCCTTCCCAACAGTTGCGCAGCCTGAATGGCGAATGGCGCCTGATGCGGTATTTTCTCCTTACGCATC
TGTGCGGTATTTCACACCGCATA
[142 nt withheld, positions 3174-3315]
C
[141 nt withheld, positions 3317-3457]
CCTTTGACGTTGGAGTCCACGTTCTTT
[37 nt withheld, positions 3485-3521]
ACCCTATCTCGGGCTATTCTTTTGATTTATAAGGGATTTTGCCGATTTCGGCCTATTGGTTAAAAAATGA
GCTGATTTAACAAAAATTTAACGCGAATTTTAACAAAATATTAACGTTTACAATTTTATGGTGCACTCTC
AGTACAATCTGCTCTGATGCCGCATAGTTAAGCCAGCCCCGACACCCGCCAACACCCGCTGACGCGCCCT
GACGGGCTTGTCTGCTCCCGGCATCCGCTTACAGACAAGCTGTGACCGTCTCCGGGAGCTGCATGTGTCA
GAGGTTTTCACCGTCATCACCGAAACGCGCGAGACGAAAGGGCCTCGTGATACGCCTATTTTTATAGGTT
AATGTCATGATAATAATGGTTTCTTAGACGTCAGGTGGCACTTTTCGGGGAAATGTGCGCGGAACCCCTA
TTTGTTTATTTTTCTAAATACATTCAAATATGTATCCGCTCATGAGACAATAACCCTGATAAATGCTTCA
ATAATATTGAAAAAGGAAGAGTATGAGTATTCAACATTTCCGTGTCGCCCTTATTCCCTTTTTTGCGGCA
TTTTGCCTTCCTGTTTTTGCTCACCCAGAAACGCTGGTGAAAGTAAAAGATGCTGAAGATCAGTTGGGTG
CACGAGTGGGTTACATCGAACTGGATCTCAACAGCGGTAAGATCCTTGAGAGTTTTCGCCCCGAAGAACG
TTTTCCAATGATGAGCACTTTTAAAGTTCTGCTATGTGGCGCGGTATTATCCCGTATTGACGCCGGGCAA
GAGCAACTCGGTCGCCGCATACACTATTCTCAGAATGACTTGGTTGAGTACTCACCAGTCACAGAAAAGC
ATCTTACGGATGGCATGACAGTAAGAGAATTATGCAGTGCTGCCATAACCATGAGTGATAACACTGCGGC
CAACTTACTTCTGACAACGATCGGAGGACCGAAGGAGCTAACCGCTTTTTTGCACAACATGGGGGATCAT
GTAACTCGCCTTGATCGTTGGGAACCGGAGCTGAATGAAGCCATACCAAACGACGAGCGTGACACCACGA
TGCCTGTAGCAATGGCAACAACGTTGCGCAAACTATTAACTGGCGAACTACTTACTCTAGCTTCCCGGCA
ACAATTAATAGACTGGATGGAGGCGGATAAAGTTGCAGGACCACTTCTGCGCTCGGCCCTTCCGGCTGGC
TGGTTTATTGCTGATAAATCTGGAGCCGGTGAGCGTGGGTCTCGCGGTATCATTGCAGCACTGGGGCCAG
ATGGTAAGCCCTCCCGTATCGTAGTTATCTACACGACGGGGAGTCAGGCAACTATGGATGAACGAAATAG
ACAGATCGCTGAGATAGGTGCCTCACTGATTAAGCATTGGTAACTGTCAGACCAAGTTTACTCATATATA
CTTTAGATTGATTTAAAACTTCATTTTTAATTTAAAAGGATCTAGGTGAAGATCCTTTTTGATAATCTCA
TGACCAAAATCCCTTAACGTGAGTTTTCGTTCCACTGAGCGTCAGACCCCGTAGAAAAGATCAAAGGATC
TTCTTGAGATCCTTTTTTTCTGCGCGTAATCTGCTGCTTGCAAACAAAAAAACCACCGCTACCAGCGGTG
GTTTGTTTGCCGGATCAAGAGCTACCAACTCTTTTTCCGAAGGTAACTGGCTTCAGCAGAGCGCAGATAC
CAAATACTGTTCTTCTAGTGTAGCCGTAGTTAGGCCACCACTTCAAGAACTCTGTAGCACCGCCTACATA
CCTCGCTCTGCTAATCCTGTTACCAGTGGCTGCTGCCAGTGGCGATAAGTCGTGTCTTACCGGGTTGGAC
TCAAGACGATAGTTACCGGATAAGGCGCAGCGGTCGGGCTGAACGGGGGGTTCGTGCACACAGCCCAGCT
TGGAGCGAACGACCTACACCGAACTGAGATACCTACAGCGTGAGCTATGAGAAAGCGCCACGCTTCCCGA
AGGGAGAAAGGCGGACAGGTATCCGGTAAGCGGCAGGGTCGGAACAGGAGAGCGCACGAGGGAGCTTCCA
GGGGGAAACGCCTGGTATCTTTATAGTCCTGTCGGGTTTCGCCACCTCTGACTTGAGCGTCGATTTTTGT
GATGCTCGTCAGGGGGGCGGAGCCTATGGAAAAACGCCAGCAACGCGGCCTTTTTACGGTTCCTGGCCTT
TTGCTGGCCTTTTGCTCACATGTTCTTTCCTGCGTTATCCCCTGATTCTGTGGATAACCGTATTACCGCC
TTTGAGTGAGCTGATACCGCTCGCCGCAGCCGAACGACCGAGCGCAGCGAGTCAGTGAGCGAGGAAGCGG
AAGAGCGCCCAATACGCAAACCGCCTCTCCCCGCGCGTTGGCCGATTCATTAATGCAGCTGGCACGACAG
GTTTCCCGACTGGAAAGCGGGCAGTGAGCGCAACGCAATTAATGTGAGTTAGCTCACTCATTAGGCACCC
CAGGCTTTACACTTTATGCTTCCGGCTCGTATGTTGTGTGGAATTGTGAGCGGATAACAATTTCACACAG
GAAACAGCTATGACATGATTACGAATTAATTCGAGCTCGCCC
