>Addgene plasmid #12623 | pRK5F Smad2 | addgene partial sequence | sequence record 19047 | SP6 5'-ATTTAGGTGACACTATAG-3'
CGGTTCTATCGATACCATGGACTACAAGGACGACGATGACAAGGGTCGACAATCGTCCATCTTGCCATTC
ACGCCGCCAGTTGTGAAGAGACTGCTGGGATGGAAGAAGTCAGCTGGTGGGTCTGGAGGAGCAGGCGGAG
GAGAGCAGAATGGGCAGGAAGAAAAGTGGTGTGAGAAAGCAGTGAAAAGTCTGGTGAAGAAGCTAAAGAA
AACAGGACGATTAGATGAGCTTGAGAAAGCCATCACCACTCAAAACTGTAATACTAAATGTGTTACCATA
CCAAGCACTTGCTCTGAAATTTGGGGACTGAGTACACCAAATACGATAGATCAGTGGGATACAACAGGCC
TTTACAGCTTCTCTGAACAAACCAGGTCTCTTGATGGTCGTCTCCAGGTATCCCATCGAAAAGGATTGCC
ACATGTTATATATTGCCGATTATGGCGCTGGCCTGATCTTCACAGTCATCATGAACTCAAGGCAATTGAA
AACTGCGAATATGCTTTTAATCTTAAAAAGGATGAAGTATGTGTAAACCCTTACCACTATCAGAGAGTTG
AGACACCAGTTTTGCCTCCAGTATTAGTGCCCCGACACACCGAGATCCTAACAGAACTTCCGCCTCTGGA
TGACTATACTCACTCCATTCCAGAAAACACTAA
